Addgene plasmid #236723: pAAV-minBG-SYFP2
Purpose: SYFP2-tagged Brain Endothelial Cell Enhancer
Depositing lab: Xiangmin Xu. Depositing organization: University of California, Irvine. Publication: Specific targeting of brain endothelial cells using enhancer AAV vectors. Velazquez-Rivera E, Dey O, Kim NS, Cao W, Ye Q, Gao P, Thai A, Nguyen JK, Zhang H, Ting JT, Gopi M, Ren B, Holmes TC, Xu X. Neuron. 2025 May 21;113(10):1562-1578.e6. doi: 10.1016/j.neuron.2025.03.031. PubMed 40403707.
Backbone
  Vector backbone: pAAV2
  Backbone manufacturer: AAVnergene
  Backbone size w/o insert (bp): 2649
  Total vector size (bp): 4878
  Vector type: AAV
Growth in bacteria
  Bacterial resistance: Ampicillin, 100 μg/mL
  Growth temperature: 37°C
  Growth strain: NEB Stable
  Copy number: High Copy
Gene/Insert 1
  Gene/Insert name: SYFP2 (alt name: cis-regulatory elements 89763)
  Species: Aequorea victoria
  Insert size (bp): 711
  GenBank ID: AL604023.12
Gene/Insert 2
  Gene/Insert name: SYFP2
  Species: Aequorea victoria
  Insert size (bp): 711
Terms and licenses: Academic/Nonprofit Terms; Industry Terms: Not Available to Industry
How to cite: pAAV-minBG-SYFP2 was a gift from Xiangmin Xu (Addgene plasmid # 236723 ; http://n2t.net/addgene:236723 ; RRID:Addgene_236723)
