[The description below was written by a language model from this plasmid's Addgene catalogue record and pLannotate feature annotations shown in this document.]
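Description:
pAAV-minBG-SYFP2 is an adeno-associated virus transfer plasmid built on a pAAV2 backbone, designed to package a yellow fluorescent reporter cassette into recombinant AAV. It is propagated in bacteria as a high-copy plasmid through a ColE1/pUC-type origin and selected with ampicillin via the β-lactamase gene and its own promoter. An f1 phage origin is also present, along with short remnants of the pBR322 bom and rop regions. The recommended recombination-deficient host strain reflects the instability of the AAV2 inverted terminal repeats. One ITR is annotated intact downstream of the cassette, while the upstream one is detected only as short fragments, which may reflect the difficulty of sequencing through ITRs.

Between the ITRs, the payload is the SYFP2 coding sequence, a rapidly maturing monomeric yellow fluorescent protein derived from Aequorea victoria. It is followed by a shortened WPRE, annotated as two fragments, which enhances transcript stability and expression, and by the human growth hormone polyadenylation signal. The name implies a minimal beta-globin promoter upstream of SYFP2, but the feature table does not annotate it; only a very short CMV enhancer-like match lies in that region.

The catalogue describes the plasmid as a SYFP2-tagged brain endothelial cell enhancer construct and lists a cis-regulatory element as an alternative insert name. However, the sequenced record (4,591 nt) is shorter than the stated total size (4,878 bp), and there is little room upstream of the reporter. It is therefore unclear from the record whether the sequenced plasmid carries the enhancer or is the minimal-promoter-only version. Constructs of this kind are used to test candidate enhancers for cell-type-specific expression, here in brain endothelium, following AAV delivery.
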