Features (pLannotate 1.2.2; 16 found; start..end, strand, type, name):
      1..589     +  rep_origin     ori: high-copy-number ColE1/pMB1/pBR322/pUC origin of replication
    662..689     +  repeat_region  AAV2 ITR (fragment): inverted terminal repeat of adeno-associated virus serotype 2 inverted
    718..745     +  repeat_region  AAV2 ITR (fragment): inverted terminal repeat of adeno-associated virus serotype 2 inverted
    795..813     +  enhancer       CMV enhancer (fragment): human cytomegalovirus immediate early enhancer
    913..1629    +  CDS            SYFP2: SYFP2 is a basic (constitutively fluorescent) yellow fluorescent protein published in 2006, derived from Aequorea victoria. It is reported to be a very rapidly-maturing monomer with moderate acid sensitivity.
   1669..1826    +  misc_feature   WPRE (fragment): woodchuck hepatitis virus posttranscriptional regulatory element
   1832..1912    +  misc_feature   WPRE (fragment): woodchuck hepatitis virus posttranscriptional regulatory element
   1913..1955    +  polyA_signal   hGH poly(A) signal (fragment): human growth hormone polyadenylation signal
   1988..2464    +  polyA_signal   hGH poly(A) signal: human growth hormone polyadenylation signal
   2504..2644    +  repeat_region  AAV2 ITR: inverted terminal repeat of adeno-associated virus serotype 2 inverted
   2649..2700    -  misc_feature   bom (fragment): basis of mobility region from pBR322
   2719..3174    +  rep_origin     f1 ori (sequence partly withheld): f1 bacteriophage origin of replication; arrow indicates direction of (+) strand synthesis
   3175..3224    -  misc_feature   bom (fragment): basis of mobility region from pBR322
   3326..3361    -  CDS            rop (fragment): Rop protein, which maintains plasmids at low copy number; rop
   3456..3560    +  promoter       AmpR promoter: bla
   3561..4421    +  CDS            AmpR: β-lactamase; bla; confers resistance to ampicillin, carbenicillin, and related antibiotics
>Addgene plasmid #236723 | pAAV-minBG-SYFP2 | addgene full sequence | sequence record 486378 | Addgene NGS Result
TTGAGATCCTTTTTTTCTGCGCGTAATCTGCTGCTTGCAAACAAAAAAACCACCGCTACCAGCGGTGGTT
TGTTTGCCGGATCAAGAGCTACCAACTCTTTTTCCGAAGGTAACTGGCTTCAGCAGAGCGCAGATACCAA
ATACTGTTCTTCTAGTGTAGCCGTAGTTAGGCCACCACTTCAAGAACTCTGTAGCACCGCCTACATACCT
CGCTCTGCTAATCCTGTTACCAGTGGCTGCTGCCAGTGGCGATAAGTCGTGTCTTACCGGGTTGGACTCA
AGACGATAGTTACCGGATAAGGCGCAGCGGTCGGGCTGAACGGGGGGTTCGTGCACACAGCCCAGCTTGG
AGCGAACGACCTACACCGAACTGAGATACCTACAGCGTGAGCTATGAGAAAGCGCCACGCTTCCCGAAGG
GAGAAAGGCGGACAGGTATCCGGTAAGCGGCAGGGTCGGAACAGGAGAGCGCACGAGGGAGCTTCCAGGG
GGAAACGCCTGGTATCTTTATAGTCCTGTCGGGTTTCGCCACCTCTGACTTGAGCGTCGATTTTTGTGAT
GCTCGTCAGGGGGGCGGAGCCTATGGAAAAACGCCAGCAACGCGGCCTTTTTACGGTTCCTGGCCTTTTG
CTGGCCTTTTGCTCACATGTCCTGCAGGCAGCTGCGCGCTCGCTCGCTCACTGAGGCCGCCCGGGCGTCG
GGCGACCTTTGGTCGCCCGGCCTCAGTGAGCGAGCGAGCGCGCAGAGAGGGAGTGGCCAACTCCATCACT
AGGGGTTCCTGCGGCCGCACGCGTACATTGATTATTGACTAGTGAGCTCGGGCTGGGCATAAAAGTCAGG
GCAGAGCCATCTATTGCTTACATTTGCTTCTGGGATCCAGATCTTTCGAAGCTAGCGCTACCGGTCGCCA
CCATGGTGAGCAAGGGCGAGGAGCTGTTCACCGGGGTGGTGCCCATCCTGGTCGAGCTGGACGGCGACGT
AAACGGCCACAAGTTCAGCGTGTCCGGCGAGGGCGAGGGCGATGCCACCTACGGCAAGCTGACCCTGAAG
CTGATCTGCACCACCGGCAAGCTGCCCGTGCCCTGGCCCACCCTCGTGACCACCCTGGGCTACGGCGTGC
AGTGCTTCGCCCGCTACCCCGACCACATGAAGCAGCACGACTTCTTCAAGTCCGCCATGCCCGAAGGCTA
CGTCCAGGAGCGCACCATCTTCTTCAAGGACGACGGCAACTACAAGACCCGCGCCGAGGTGAAGTTCGAG
GGCGACACCCTGGTGAACCGCATCGAGCTGAAGGGCATCGACTTCAAGGAGGACGGCAACATCCTGGGGC
ACAAGCTGGAGTACAACTACAACAGCCACAACGTCTATATCACCGCCGACAAGCAGAAGAACGGCATCAA
GGCCAACTTCAAGATCCGCCACAACATCGAGGACGGCGGCGTGCAGCTCGCCGACCACTACCAGCAGAAC
ACCCCCATCGGCGACGGCCCCGTGCTGCTGCCCGACAACCACTACCTGAGCTACCAGTCCAAGCTGAGCA
AAGACCCCAACGAGAAGCGCGATCACATGGTCCTGCTGGAGTTCGTGACCGCCGCCGGGATCACTCTCGG
CATGGACGAGCTGTACAAGTAAGTCGACGGCGCGCCGCGGCCGCGAATTCGATATCATAATCAACCTCTG
GATTACAAAATTTGTGAAAGATTGACTGGTATTCTTAACTATGTTGCTCCTTTTACGCTATGTGGATACG
CTGCTTTAATGCCTTTGTATCATGCTATTGCTTCCCGTATGGCTTTCATTTTCTCCTCCTTGTATAAATC
CTGGTTAGTTCTTGCCACGGCGGAACTCATCGCCGCCTGCCTTGCCCGCTGCTGGACAGGGGCTCGGCTG
TTGGGCACTGACAATTCCGTGGCGCCTCCCGGGTTCAAGCGATTCTCCTGCCTCAGCCTCCCGAGGGACC
GATATGAGCGCTGCTCGAGAGATCTACGGGTGGCATCCCTGTGACCCCTCCCCAGTGCCTCTCCTGGCCC
TGGAAGTTGCCACTCCAGTGCCCACCAGCCTTGTCCTAATAAAATTAAGTTGCATCATTTTGTCTGACTA
GGTGTCCTTCTATAATATTATGGGGTGGAGGGGGGTGGTATGGAGCAAGGGGCAAGTTGGGAAGACAACC
TGTAGGGCCTGCGGGGTCTATTGGGAACCAAGCTGGAGTGCAGTGGCACAATCTTGGCTCACTGCAATCT
CCGCCTCCTGGGTTCAAGCGATTCTCCTGCCTCAGCCTCCCGAGTTGTTGGGATTCCAGGCATGCATGAC
CAGGCTCAGCTAATTTTTGTTTTTTTGGTAGAGACGGGGTTTCACCATATTGGCCAGGCTGGTCTCCAAC
TCCTAATCTCAGGTGATCTACCCACCTTGGCCTCCCAAATTGCTGGGATTACAGGCGTGAACCACTGCTC
CCTTCCCTGTCCTTCTGATTTTGTAGGTAACCACGTGCGGACCGAGCGGCCGCAGGAACCCCTAGTGATG
GAGTTGGCCACTCCCTCTCTGCGCGCTCGCTCGCTCACTGAGGCCGGGCGACCAAAGGTCGCCCGACGCC
CGGGCTTTGCCCGGGCGGCCTCAGTGAGCGAGCGAGCGCGCAGCTGCCTGCAGGGGCGCCTGATGCGGTA
TTTTCTCCTTACGCATCTGTGCGGTATTTCACACCGCATA
[95 nt withheld, positions 2701-2795]
T
[46 nt withheld, positions 2797-2842]
C
[141 nt withheld, positions 2844-2984]
CCTTTGACGTTGGAGTCCACGTTCTTT
[37 nt withheld, positions 3012-3048]
ACTCTATCTCGGGCTATTCTTTTGATTTATAAGGGATTTTGCCGATTTCGGTCTATTGGTTAAAAAATGA
GCTGATTTAACAAAAATTTAACGCGAATTTTAACAAAATATTAACGTTTACAATTTTATGGTGCACTCTC
AGTACAATCTGCTCTGATGCCGCATAGTTAAGCCAGCCCCGACACCCGCCAACACCCGCTGACGCGCCCT
GACGGGCTTGTCTGCTCCCGGCATCCGCTTACAGACAAGCTGTGACCGTCTCCGGGAGCTGCATGTGTCA
GAGGTTTTCACCGTCATCACCGAAACGCGCGAGACGAAAGGGCCTCGTGATACGCCTATTTTTATAGGTT
AATGTCATGATAATAATGGTTTCTTAGACGTCAGGTGGCACTTTTCGGGGAAATGTGCGCGGAACCCCTA
TTTGTTTATTTTTCTAAATACATTCAAATATGTATCCGCTCATGAGACAATAACCCTGATAAATGCTTCA
ATAATATTGAAAAAGGAAGAGTATGAGTATTCAACATTTCCGTGTCGCCCTTATTCCCTTTTTTGCGGCA
TTTTGCCTTCCTGTTTTTGCTCACCCAGAAACGCTGGTGAAAGTAAAAGATGCTGAAGATCAGTTGGGTG
CACGAGTGGGTTACATCGAACTGGATCTCAACAGCGGTAAGATCCTTGAGAGTTTTCGCCCCGAAGAACG
TTTTCCAATGATGAGCACTTTTAAAGTTCTGCTATGTGGCGCGGTATTATCCCGTATTGACGCCGGGCAA
GAGCAACTCGGTCGCCGCATACACTATTCTCAGAATGACTTGGTTGAGTACTCACCAGTCACAGAAAAGC
ATCTTACGGATGGCATGACAGTAAGAGAATTATGCAGTGCTGCCATAACCATGAGTGATAACACTGCGGC
CAACTTACTTCTGACAACGATCGGAGGACCGAAGGAGCTAACCGCTTTTTTGCACAACATGGGGGATCAT
GTAACTCGCCTTGATCGTTGGGAACCGGAGCTGAATGAAGCCATACCAAACGACGAGCGTGACACCACGA
TGCCTGTAGCAATGGCAACAACGTTGCGCAAACTATTAACTGGCGAACTACTTACTCTAGCTTCCCGGCA
ACAATTAATAGACTGGATGGAGGCGGATAAAGTTGCAGGACCACTTCTGCGCTCGGCCCTTCCGGCTGGC
TGGTTTATTGCTGATAAATCTGGAGCCGGTGAGCGTGGGTCTCGCGGTATCATTGCAGCACTGGGGCCAG
ATGGTAAGCCCTCCCGTATCGTAGTTATCTACACGACGGGGAGTCAGGCAACTATGGATGAACGAAATAG
ACAGATCGCTGAGATAGGTGCCTCACTGATTAAGCATTGGTAACTGTCAGACCAAGTTTACTCATATATA
CTTTAGATTGATTTAAAACTTCATTTTTAATTTAAAAGGATCTAGGTGAAGATCCTTTTTGATAATCTCA
TGACCAAAATCCCTTAACGTGAGTTTTCGTTCCACTGAGCGTCAGACCCCGTAGAAAAGATCAAAGGATC
TTC
